Addgene plasmid #127356: pDONR_P2R-P3_R2-miniTurbo-mVenus-STOP-L3
Purpose: gateway entry vector for making C-terminal miniTurbo-mVenus fusion with nuclear and non-nuclear proteins
Depositing lab: Dominique Bergmann. Depositing organization: Stanford University. Publication: Proximity labeling of protein complexes and cell type-specific organellar proteomes in Arabidopsis enabled by TurboID. Mair A, Xu SL, Branon TC, Ting AY, Bergmann DC. Elife. 2019 Sep 19;8. pii: 47864. doi: 10.7554/eLife.47864. PubMed 31535972.
Backbone
  Vector backbone: pDONR-P2R-P3
  Total vector size (bp): 4252
  Vector type: gateway entry vector
Growth in bacteria
  Bacterial resistance: Kanamycin, 50 μg/mL
  Growth temperature: 37°C
  Growth strain: DH5alpha
  Copy number: High Copy
Gene/Insert
  Gene/Insert name: miniTurbo (BirA mutant)
  Species: BirA from E. coli, codon optimized for human and mutated
  Insert size (bp): 771
  Mutation: aa1-63 deleted; Q65P, I87V, R118S, E140K, Q141R, S150G, L151P, V160A, T192A, K194I, M209V, I305V
  Promoter: no promoter
  Tag / fusion protein: GS linker (N terminal on insert); V5 (N terminal on insert); GS linker (C terminal on insert); mVenus (C terminal on insert)
  Cloning method: Unknown
  Sequencing primers: 5′ M13 fw; 3′ M13 rv
Resource information
  A portion of this plasmid was derived from a plasmid made by: miniTurbo was obtained from Alice Ting's lab at Stanford University (cloned from V5-miniTurbo-NES_pCDNA3, Addgene catalog #107170).
Terms and licenses: Academic/Nonprofit Terms; Industry Terms: Not Available to Industry
How to cite: pDONR_P2R-P3_R2-miniTurbo-mVenus-STOP-L3 was a gift from Dominique Bergmann (Addgene plasmid # 127356 ; http://n2t.net/addgene:127356 ; RRID:Addgene_127356)
