[The description below was written by a language model from this plasmid's Addgene catalogue record and pLannotate feature annotations shown in this document.]
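Description:
pDONR_P2R-P3_R2-miniTurbo-mVenus-STOP-L3 is a 4,252 bp Gateway entry clone built in the pDONR-P2R-P3 backbone, the third-position (3′) module of the MultiSite Gateway system. It is maintained in E. coli through a high-copy ColE1/pUC-type origin and selected with kanamycin via an aph(3′)-Ia resistance gene. rrnB T1 and T2 terminators lie upstream of the recombination cassette and insulate it from read-through transcription. A T7 promoter sits just outside the cassette, and M13 primer sites are used for sequencing. The short lacI and lacZα fragments in the annotation appear to be backbone remnants with no functional role.

The payload carries no promoter of its own and is flanked by attR2 and an attL3-type site; the annotation software labels the latter as an attB3 core overlapping an attL fragment. It encodes miniTurbo, a 771 bp, human-codon-optimised, N-terminally truncated (residues 1–63 deleted) and multiply mutated derivative of the E. coli biotin ligase BirA, engineered for efficient promiscuous biotinylation. According to the record, a GS linker and a V5 epitope precede miniTurbo, and a second GS linker joins it to the yellow fluorescent protein mVenus, which ends in a stop codon.

In a multisite LR reaction, this module is combined with a promoter entry clone, a stop-less gene-of-interest entry clone and a destination vector. The result is an expression construct in which the protein of interest carries a C-terminal miniTurbo-mVenus fusion. Such fusions allow proximity labelling of neighbouring proteins, while V5 and mVenus allow detection and localisation of the bait. The record describes the module as suitable for both nuclear and non-nuclear proteins, and the associated work applied it in Arabidopsis. The depositor and sequencing-derived records show the same features, differing only in the start coordinate.
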