Features (pLannotate 1.2.2; 12 found; start..end, strand, type, name):
    121..213     +  CDS            lacI (fragment): lac repressor; lacI; The lac repressor binds to the lac operator to inhibit transcription in E. coli. This inhibition can be relieved by adding lactose or isopropyl-β-D-thiogalactopyranoside (IPTG).
    268..295     -  terminator     rrnB T2 terminator: transcription terminator T2 from the E. coli rrnB gene
    427..470     +  terminator     rrnB T1 terminator: Escherichia coli rrnB; transcription terminator T1 from the E. coli rrnB gene
    517..553     -  CDS            lacZα (fragment): LacZα fragment of β-galactosidase; lacZ fragment
    624..747     -  protein_bind   attR2: mutant version of attR; recombination site for the Gateway® LR reaction LR Clonase™
    834..1604    +  CDS            miniTurbo: N-terminally truncated mutant of the E. coli biotin ligase BioID engineered for improved catalytic efficiency (Branon et al., 2018)
   1641..2357    +  CDS            Venus: Venus is a basic (constitutively fluorescent) yellow fluorescent protein published in 2002, derived from Aequorea victoria. It is reported to be a rapidly-maturing weak dimer with moderate acid sensitivity.
   2361..2381    -  protein_bind   attB3: mutant version of attB; core recombination site for the Gateway® BP reaction BP Clonase™
   2372..2457    -  protein_bind   attL1 (fragment): mutant version of attL; recombination site for the Gateway® LR reaction LR Clonase™
   2494..2512    -  promoter       T7 promoter: promoter for bacteriophage T7 RNA polymerase
   2646..3455    +  CDS            KanR: aminoglycoside phosphotransferase; aph(3')-Ia; confers resistance to kanamycin in bacteria or G418 (Geneticin®) in eukaryotes
   3602..4190    +  rep_origin     ori: high-copy-number ColE1/pMB1/pBR322/pUC origin of replication
>Addgene plasmid #127356 | pDONR_P2R-P3_R2-miniTurbo-mVenus-STOP-L3 | depositor full sequence | sequence record 243657 | pDONR_P2R-P3_R2-miniTurbo-mVenus-STOP-L3 sequence 4252 bps
CTTTCCTGCGTTATCCCCTGATTCTGTGGATAACCGTATTACCGCCTTTGAGTGAGCTGATACCGCTCGC
CGCAGCCGAACGACCGAGCGCAGCGAGTCAGTGAGCGAGGAAGCGGAAGAGCGCCCAATACGCAAACCGC
CTCTCCCCGCGCGTTGGCCGATTCATTAATGCAGCTGGCACGACAGGTTTCCCGACTGGAAAGCGGGCAG
TGAGCGCAACGCAATTAATACGCGTACCGCTAGCCAGGAAGAGTTTGTAGAAACGCAAAAAGGCCATCCG
TCAGGATGGCCTTCTGCTTAGTTTGATGCCTGGCAGTTTATGGCGGGCGTCCTGCCCGCCACCCTCCGGG
CCGTTGCTTCACAACGTTCAAATCCGCTCCCGGCGGATTTGTCCTACTCAGGAGAGCGTTCACCGACAAA
CAACAGATAAAACGAAAGGCCCAGTCTTCCGACTGAGCCTTTCGTTTTATTTGATGCCTGGCAGTTCCCT
ACTCTCGCGTTAACGCTAGCATGGATGTTTTCCCAGTCACGACGTTGTAAAACGACGGCCAGTCTTAAGC
TCGGGCCCTGCAGCTCTAGAGCTCGAATTCTACAGGTCACTAATACCATCTAAGTAGTTGGTTCATAGTG
ACTGCATATGTTGTGTTTTACAGTATTATGTAGTCTGTTTTTTATGCAAAATCTAATTTAATATATTGAT
ATTTATATCATTTTACGTTTCTCGTTCAACTTTCTTGTACAAAGTGGCTGGGCGCGCCGGTGGAGGCGGT
TCAGGAGGTGGCATGGGCAAGCCCATCCCCAACCCCCTGCTGGGCCTGGACAGCACCGCTAGCATCCCGC
TGCTGAACGCTAAACAGATTCTGGGACAGCTGGACGGCGGGAGCGTGGCAGTCCTGCCTGTGGTCGACTC
CACCAATCAGTACCTGCTGGATCGAATCGGCGAGCTGAAGAGTGGGGATGCTTGCATTGCAGAATATCAG
CAGGCAGGGAGAGGAAGCAGAGGGAGGAAATGGTTCTCTCCTTTTGGAGCTAACCTGTACCTGAGTATGT
TTTGGCGCCTGAAGCGGGGACCAGCAGCAATCGGCCTGGGCCCGGTCATCGGAATTGTCATGGCAGAAGC
GCTGCGAAAGCTGGGAGCAGACAAGGTGCGAGTCAAATGGCCCAATGACCTGTATCTGCAGGATAGAAAG
CTGGCAGGCATCCTGGTGGAGCTGGCCGGAATAACAGGCGATGCTGCACAGATCGTCATTGGCGCCGGGA
TTAACGTGGCTATGAGGCGCGTGGAGGAAAGCGTGGTCAATCAGGGCTGGATCACACTGCAGGAAGCAGG
GATTAACCTGGACAGGAATACTCTGGCCGCTATGCTGATCCGAGAGCTGCGGGCAGCCCTGGAACTGTTC
GAGCAGGAAGGCCTGGCTCCATATCTGTCACGGTGGGAGAAGCTGGATAACTTCATCAATAGACCCGTGA
AGCTGATCATTGGGGACAAAGAGATTTTCGGGATTAGCCGGGGGATTGATAAACAGGGAGCCCTGCTGCT
GGAACAGGACGGAGTTATCAAACCCTGGATGGGCGGAGAAATCAGTCTGCGGTCTGCCGAAAAGGGAGGC
GGTGGAAGCGGCGGAGGTGGGCGCGCCTCCATGGTGAGCAAGGGCGAGGAGCTGTTCACCGGGGTGGTGC
CCATCCTGGTCGAGCTGGACGGCGACGTAAACGGCCACAAGTTCAGCGTGTCCGGCGAGGGCGAGGGCGA
TGCCACCTACGGCAAGCTGACCCTGAAGCTGATCTGCACCACCGGCAAGCTGCCCGTGCCCTGGCCCACC
CTCGTGACCACCCTGGGCTACGGCCTGCAGTGCTTCGCCCGCTACCCCGACCACATGAAGCAGCACGACT
TCTTCAAGTCCGCCATGCCCGAAGGCTACGTCCAGGAGCGCACCATCTTCTTCAAGGACGACGGCAACTA
CAAGACCCGCGCCGAGGTGAAGTTCGAGGGCGACACCCTGGTGAACCGCATCGAGCTGAAGGGCATCGAC
TTCAAGGAGGACGGCAACATCCTGGGGCACAAGCTGGAGTACAACTACAACAGCCACAACGTCTATATCA
CCGCCGACAAGCAGAAGAACGGCATCAAGGCCAACTTCAAGATCCGCCACAACATCGAGGACGGCGGCGT
GCAGCTCGCCGACCACTACCAGCAGAACACCCCCATCGGCGACGGCCCCGTGCTGCTGCCCGACAACCAC
TACCTGAGCTACCAGTCCGCCCTGAGCAAAGACCCCAACGAGAAGCGCGATCACATGGTCCTGCTGGAGT
TCGTGACCGCCGCCGGGATCACTCTCGGCATGGACGAGCTGTACAAGTGACAACTTTATTATACAAAGTT
GGCATTATAAAAAAGCATTGCTTATCAATTTGTTGCAACGAACAGGTCACTATCAGTCAAAATAAAATCA
TTATTTGGAGCTCCATGGTAGCGTTAACGCGGCCGCGATATCCCCTATAGTGAGTCGTATTACATGGTCA
TAGCTGTTTCCTGGCAGCTCTGGCCCGTGTCTCAAAATCTCTGATGTTACATTGCACAAGATAAAAATAT
ATCATCATGAACAATAAAACTGTCTGCTTACATAAACAGTAATACAAGGGGTGTTATGAGCCATATTCAA
CGGGAAACGTCGAGGCCGCGATTAAATTCCAACATGGATGCTGATTTATATGGGTATAAATGGGCTCGCG
ATAATGTCGGGCAATCAGGTGCGACAATCTATCGCTTGTATGGGAAGCCCGATGCGCCAGAGTTGTTTCT
GAAACATGGCAAAGGTAGCGTTGCCAATGATGTTACAGATGAGATGGTCAGACTAAACTGGCTGACGGAA
TTTATGCCTCTTCCGACCATCAAGCATTTTATCCGTACTCCTGATGATGCATGGTTACTCACCACTGCGA
TCCCCGGAAAAACAGCATTCCAGGTATTAGAAGAATATCCTGATTCAGGTGAAAATATTGTTGATGCGCT
GGCAGTGTTCCTGCGCCGGTTGCATTCGATTCCTGTTTGTAATTGTCCTTTTAACAGCGATCGCGTATTT
CGTCTCGCTCAGGCGCAATCACGAATGAATAACGGTTTGGTTGATGCGAGTGATTTTGATGACGAGCGTA
ATGGCTGGCCTGTTGAACAAGTCTGGAAAGAAATGCATAAACTTTTGCCATTCTCACCGGATTCAGTCGT
CACTCATGGTGATTTCTCACTTGATAACCTTATTTTTGACGAGGGGAAATTAATAGGTTGTATTGATGTT
GGACGAGTCGGAATCGCAGACCGATACCAGGATCTTGCCATCCTATGGAACTGCCTCGGTGAGTTTTCTC
CTTCATTACAGAAACGGCTTTTTCAAAAATATGGTATTGATAATCCTGATATGAATAAATTGCAGTTTCA
TTTGATGCTCGATGAGTTTTTCTAATCAGAATTGGTTAATTGGTTGTAACACTGGCAGAGCATTACGCTG
ACTTGACGGGACGGCGCAAGCTCATGACCAAAATCCCTTAACGTGAGTTACGCGTCGTTCCACTGAGCGT
CAGACCCCGTAGAAAAGATCAAAGGATCTTCTTGAGATCCTTTTTTTCTGCGCGTAATCTGCTGCTTGCA
AACAAAAAAACCACCGCTACCAGCGGTGGTTTGTTTGCCGGATCAAGAGCTACCAACTCTTTTTCCGAAG
GTAACTGGCTTCAGCAGAGCGCAGATACCAAATACTGTCCTTCTAGTGTAGCCGTAGTTAGGCCACCACT
TCAAGAACTCTGTAGCACCGCCTACATACCTCGCTCTGCTAATCCTGTTACCAGTGGCTGCTGCCAGTGG
CGATAAGTCGTGTCTTACCGGGTTGGACTCAAGACGATAGTTACCGGATAAGGCGCAGCGGTCGGGCTGA
ACGGGGGGTTCGTGCACACAGCCCAGCTTGGAGCGAACGACCTACACCGAACTGAGATACCTACAGCGTG
AGCATTGAGAAAGCGCCACGCTTCCCGAAGGGAGAAAGGCGGACAGGTATCCGGTAAGCGGCAGGGTCGG
AACAGGAGAGCGCACGAGGGAGCTTCCAGGGGGAAACGCCTGGTATCTTTATAGTCCTGTCGGGTTTCGC
CACCTCTGACTTGAGCGTCGATTTTTGTGATGCTCGTCAGGGGGGCGGAGCCTATGGAAAAACGCCAGCA
ACGCGGCCTTTTTACGGTTCCTGGCCTTTTGCTGGCCTTTTGCTCACATGTT
