Features (pLannotate 1.2.2; 12 found; start..end, strand, type, name):
     88..211     -  protein_bind   attR2: mutant version of attR; recombination site for the Gateway® LR reaction LR Clonase™
    298..1068    +  CDS            miniTurbo: N-terminally truncated mutant of the E. coli biotin ligase BioID engineered for improved catalytic efficiency (Branon et al., 2018)
   1105..1821    +  CDS            Venus: Venus is a basic (constitutively fluorescent) yellow fluorescent protein published in 2002, derived from Aequorea victoria. It is reported to be a rapidly-maturing weak dimer with moderate acid sensitivity.
   1825..1845    -  protein_bind   attB3: mutant version of attB; core recombination site for the Gateway® BP reaction BP Clonase™
   1836..1921    -  protein_bind   attL1 (fragment): mutant version of attL; recombination site for the Gateway® LR reaction LR Clonase™
   1958..1976    -  promoter       T7 promoter: promoter for bacteriophage T7 RNA polymerase
   2110..2919    +  CDS            KanR: aminoglycoside phosphotransferase; aph(3')-Ia; confers resistance to kanamycin in bacteria or G418 (Geneticin®) in eukaryotes
   3066..3654    +  rep_origin     ori: high-copy-number ColE1/pMB1/pBR322/pUC origin of replication
   3837..3929    +  CDS            lacI (fragment): lac repressor; lacI; The lac repressor binds to the lac operator to inhibit transcription in E. coli. This inhibition can be relieved by adding lactose or isopropyl-β-D-thiogalactopyranoside (IPTG).
   3984..4011    -  terminator     rrnB T2 terminator: transcription terminator T2 from the E. coli rrnB gene
   4143..4186    +  terminator     rrnB T1 terminator: Escherichia coli rrnB; transcription terminator T1 from the E. coli rrnB gene
   4233..17      -  CDS            lacZα (fragment) (across the origin): LacZα fragment of β-galactosidase; lacZ fragment
>Addgene plasmid #127356 | pDONR_P2R-P3_R2-miniTurbo-mVenus-STOP-L3 | addgene full sequence | sequence record 246285 | Addgene NGS Result
GTAAAACGACGGCCAGTCTTAAGCTCGGGCCCTGCAGCTCTAGAGCTCGAATTCTACAGGTCACTAATAC
CATCTAAGTAGTTGGTTCATAGTGACTGCATATGTTGTGTTTTACAGTATTATGTAGTCTGTTTTTTATG
CAAAATCTAATTTAATATATTGATATTTATATCATTTTACGTTTCTCGTTCAACTTTCTTGTACAAAGTG
GCTGGGCGCGCCGGTGGAGGCGGTTCAGGAGGTGGCATGGGCAAGCCCATCCCCAACCCCCTGCTGGGCC
TGGACAGCACCGCTAGCATCCCGCTGCTGAACGCTAAACAGATTCTGGGACAGCTGGACGGCGGGAGCGT
GGCAGTCCTGCCTGTGGTCGACTCCACCAATCAGTACCTGCTGGATCGAATCGGCGAGCTGAAGAGTGGG
GATGCTTGCATTGCAGAATATCAGCAGGCAGGGAGAGGAAGCAGAGGGAGGAAATGGTTCTCTCCTTTTG
GAGCTAACCTGTACCTGAGTATGTTTTGGCGCCTGAAGCGGGGACCAGCAGCAATCGGCCTGGGCCCGGT
CATCGGAATTGTCATGGCAGAAGCGCTGCGAAAGCTGGGAGCAGACAAGGTGCGAGTCAAATGGCCCAAT
GACCTGTATCTGCAGGATAGAAAGCTGGCAGGCATCCTGGTGGAGCTGGCCGGAATAACAGGCGATGCTG
CACAGATCGTCATTGGCGCCGGGATTAACGTGGCTATGAGGCGCGTGGAGGAAAGCGTGGTCAATCAGGG
CTGGATCACACTGCAGGAAGCAGGGATTAACCTGGACAGGAATACTCTGGCCGCTATGCTGATCCGAGAG
CTGCGGGCAGCCCTGGAACTGTTCGAGCAGGAAGGCCTGGCTCCATATCTGTCACGGTGGGAGAAGCTGG
ATAACTTCATCAATAGACCCGTGAAGCTGATCATTGGGGACAAAGAGATTTTCGGGATTAGCCGGGGGAT
TGATAAACAGGGAGCCCTGCTGCTGGAACAGGACGGAGTTATCAAACCCTGGATGGGCGGAGAAATCAGT
CTGCGGTCTGCCGAAAAGGGAGGCGGTGGAAGCGGCGGAGGTGGGCGCGCCTCCATGGTGAGCAAGGGCG
AGGAGCTGTTCACCGGGGTGGTGCCCATCCTGGTCGAGCTGGACGGCGACGTAAACGGCCACAAGTTCAG
CGTGTCCGGCGAGGGCGAGGGCGATGCCACCTACGGCAAGCTGACCCTGAAGCTGATCTGCACCACCGGC
AAGCTGCCCGTGCCCTGGCCCACCCTCGTGACCACCCTGGGCTACGGCCTGCAGTGCTTCGCCCGCTACC
CCGACCACATGAAGCAGCACGACTTCTTCAAGTCCGCCATGCCCGAAGGCTACGTCCAGGAGCGCACCAT
CTTCTTCAAGGACGACGGCAACTACAAGACCCGCGCCGAGGTGAAGTTCGAGGGCGACACCCTGGTGAAC
CGCATCGAGCTGAAGGGCATCGACTTCAAGGAGGACGGCAACATCCTGGGGCACAAGCTGGAGTACAACT
ACAACAGCCACAACGTCTATATCACCGCCGACAAGCAGAAGAACGGCATCAAGGCCAACTTCAAGATCCG
CCACAACATCGAGGACGGCGGCGTGCAGCTCGCCGACCACTACCAGCAGAACACCCCCATCGGCGACGGC
CCCGTGCTGCTGCCCGACAACCACTACCTGAGCTACCAGTCCGCCCTGAGCAAAGACCCCAACGAGAAGC
GCGATCACATGGTCCTGCTGGAGTTCGTGACCGCCGCCGGGATCACTCTCGGCATGGACGAGCTGTACAA
GTGACAACTTTATTATACAAAGTTGGCATTATAAAAAAGCATTGCTTATCAATTTGTTGCAACGAACAGG
TCACTATCAGTCAAAATAAAATCATTATTTGGAGCTCCATGGTAGCGTTAACGCGGCCGCGATATCCCCT
ATAGTGAGTCGTATTACATGGTCATAGCTGTTTCCTGGCAGCTCTGGCCCGTGTCTCAAAATCTCTGATG
TTACATTGCACAAGATAAAAATATATCATCATGAACAATAAAACTGTCTGCTTACATAAACAGTAATACA
AGGGGTGTTATGAGCCATATTCAACGGGAAACGTCGAGGCCGCGATTAAATTCCAACATGGATGCTGATT
TATATGGGTATAAATGGGCTCGCGATAATGTCGGGCAATCAGGTGCGACAATCTATCGCTTGTATGGGAA
GCCCGATGCGCCAGAGTTGTTTCTGAAACATGGCAAAGGTAGCGTTGCCAATGATGTTACAGATGAGATG
GTCAGACTAAACTGGCTGACGGAATTTATGCCTCTTCCGACCATCAAGCATTTTATCCGTACTCCTGATG
ATGCATGGTTACTCACCACTGCGATCCCCGGAAAAACAGCATTCCAGGTATTAGAAGAATATCCTGATTC
AGGTGAAAATATTGTTGATGCGCTGGCAGTGTTCCTGCGCCGGTTGCATTCGATTCCTGTTTGTAATTGT
CCTTTTAACAGCGATCGCGTATTTCGTCTCGCTCAGGCGCAATCACGAATGAATAACGGTTTGGTTGATG
CGAGTGATTTTGATGACGAGCGTAATGGCTGGCCTGTTGAACAAGTCTGGAAAGAAATGCATAAACTTTT
GCCATTCTCACCGGATTCAGTCGTCACTCATGGTGATTTCTCACTTGATAACCTTATTTTTGACGAGGGG
AAATTAATAGGTTGTATTGATGTTGGACGAGTCGGAATCGCAGACCGATACCAGGATCTTGCCATCCTAT
GGAACTGCCTCGGTGAGTTTTCTCCTTCATTACAGAAACGGCTTTTTCAAAAATATGGTATTGATAATCC
TGATATGAATAAATTGCAGTTTCATTTGATGCTCGATGAGTTTTTCTAATCAGAATTGGTTAATTGGTTG
TAACACTGGCAGAGCATTACGCTGACTTGACGGGACGGCGCAAGCTCATGACCAAAATCCCTTAACGTGA
GTTACGCGTCGTTCCACTGAGCGTCAGACCCCGTAGAAAAGATCAAAGGATCTTCTTGAGATCCTTTTTT
TCTGCGCGTAATCTGCTGCTTGCAAACAAAAAAACCACCGCTACCAGCGGTGGTTTGTTTGCCGGATCAA
GAGCTACCAACTCTTTTTCCGAAGGTAACTGGCTTCAGCAGAGCGCAGATACCAAATACTGTTCTTCTAG
TGTAGCCGTAGTTAGGCCACCACTTCAAGAACTCTGTAGCACCGCCTACATACCTCGCTCTGCTAATCCT
GTTACCAGTGGCTGCTGCCAGTGGCGATAAGTCGTGTCTTACCGGGTTGGACTCAAGACGATAGTTACCG
GATAAGGCGCAGCGGTCGGGCTGAACGGGGGGTTCGTGCACACAGCCCAGCTTGGAGCGAACGACCTACA
CCGAACTGAGATACCTACAGCGTGAGCTATGAGAAAGCGCCACGCTTCCCGAAGGGAGAAAGGCGGACAG
GTATCCGGTAAGCGGCAGGGTCGGAACAGGAGAGCGCACGAGGGAGCTTCCAGGGGGAAACGCCTGGTAT
CTTTATAGTCCTGTCGGGTTTCGCCACCTCTGACTTGAGCGTCGATTTTTGTGATGCTCGTCAGGGGGGC
GGAGCCTATGGAAAAACGCCAGCAACGCGGCCTTTTTACGGTTCCTGGCCTTTTGCTGGCCTTTTGCTCA
CATGTTCTTTCCTGCGTTATCCCCTGATTCTGTGGATAACCGTATTACCGCCTTTGAGTGAGCTGATACC
GCTCGCCGCAGCCGAACGACCGAGCGCAGCGAGTCAGTGAGCGAGGAAGCGGAAGAGCGCCCAATACGCA
AACCGCCTCTCCCCGCGCGTTGGCCGATTCATTAATGCAGCTGGCACGACAGGTTTCCCGACTGGAAAGC
GGGCAGTGAGCGCAACGCAATTAATACGCGTACCGCTAGCCAGGAAGAGTTTGTAGAAACGCAAAAAGGC
CATCCGTCAGGATGGCCTTCTGCTTAGTTTGATGCCTGGCAGTTTATGGCGGGCGTCCTGCCCGCCACCC
TCCGGGCCGTTGCTTCACAACGTTCAAATCCGCTCCCGGCGGATTTGTCCTACTCAGGAGAGCGTTCACC
GACAAACAACAGATAAAACGAAAGGCCCAGTCTTCCGACTGAGCCTTTCGTTTTATTTGATGCCTGGCAG
TTCCCTACTCTCGCGTTAACGCTAGCATGGATGTTTTCCCAGTCACGACGTT
